>Addgene plasmid #138032 | MYMH 35 | addgene full sequence | sequence record 274849 | Addgene NGS Result
TTGGACTCCTGTTGATAGATCCAGTAATGACCTCAGAACTCCATCTGGATTTGTTCAGAACGCTCGGTTG
CCGCCGGGCGTTTTTTATTGGTGAGAATCCAGGGGTCCCCAATAATTACGATTTAAATTGGCGAAAATGA
GACGTTGATCGGCACGTAAGAGGTTCCAACTTTCACCATAATGAAATAAGATCACTACCGGGCGTATTTT
TTGAGTTATCGAGATTTTCAGGAGCTAAGGAAGCTAAAATGGAGAAAAAAATCACTGGATATACCACCGT
TGATATATCCCAATGGCATCGTAAAGAACATTTTGAGGCATTTCAGTCAGTTGCTCAATGTACCTATAAC
CAGACCGTTCAGCTGGATATTACGGCCTTTTTAAAGACCGTAAAGAAAAATAAGCACAAGTTTTATCCGG
CCTTTATTCACATTCTTGCCCGCCTGATGAATGCTCATCCGGAATTTCGTATGGCAATGAAAGACGGTGA
GCTGGTGATATGGGATAGTGTTCACCCTTGTTACACCGTTTTCCATGAGCAAACTGAAACGTTTTCATCG
CTCTGGAGTGAATACCACGACGATTTCCGGCAGTTTCTACACATATATTCGCAAGATGTGGCGTGTTACG
GTGAAAACCTGGCCTATTTCCCTAAAGGGTTTATTGAGAATATGTTTTTCGTCTCAGCCAATCCCTGGGT
GAGTTTCACCAGTTTTGATTTAAACGTGGCCAATATGGACAACTTCTTCGCCCCCGTTTTCACCATGGGC
AAATATTATACGCAAGGCGACAAGGTGCTGATGCCGCTGGCGATTCAGGTTCATCATGCCGTTTGTGATG
GCTTCCATGTCGGCAGAATGCTTAATGAATTACAACAGTACTGCGATGAGTGGCAGGGCGGGGCGTAATT
TGACTTTTGTCCTTTTCCGCTGCATAACCCTGCTTCGGGGTCATTATAGCGATTTTTTCGGTATATCCAT
CCTTTTTCGCACGATATACAGGATTTTGCCAAAGGGTTCGTGTAGACTTTCCTTGGTGTATCCAACGGCG
TCAGCCGGGCAGGATAGGTGAAGTAGGCCCACCCGCGAGCGGGTGTTCCTTCTTCACTGTCCCTTATTCG
CACCTGGCGGTGCTCAACGGGAATCCTGCTCTGCGAGGCTGGCCGTAGGCCGGCCCTACCGGCGCGGCAG
CGTTACCCGTGTCGGCGGCTCCAACGGCTCGCCATCGTCCAGAAAACACGGCTCATCGGGCATCGGCAGG
CGCTGCTGCCCGCGCCGTTCCCATTCCTCCGTTTCGGTCAAGGCTGGCAGGTCTGGTTCCATGCCCGGAA
TGCCGGGCTGGCTGGGCGGCTCCTCGCCGGGGCCGGTCGGTAGTTGCTGCTCGCCCGGATACAGGGTCGG
GATGCGGCGCAGGTCGCCATGCCCCAACAGCGATTCGTCCTGGTCGTCGTGATCAACCACCACGGCGGCA
CTGAACACCGACAGGCGCAACTGGTCGCGGGGCTGGCCCCACGCCACGCGGTCATTGACCACGTAGGCCG
ACACGGTGCCGGGGCCGTTGAGCTTCACGACGGAGATCCAGCGCTCGGCCACCAAGTCCTTGACTGCGTA
TTGGACCGTCCGCAAAGAACGTCCGATGAGCTTGGAAAGTGTCTTCTGGCTGACCACCACGGCGTTCTGG
TGGCCCATCTGCGCCACGAGGTGATGCAGCAGCATTGCCGCCGTGGGTTTCCTCGCAATAAGCCCGGCCC
ACGCCTCATGCGCTTTGCGTTCCGTTTGCACCCAGTGACCGGGCTTGTTCTTGGCTTGAATGCCGATTTC
TCTGGACTGCGTGGCCATGCTTATCTCCATGCGGTAGGGGTGCCGCACGGTTGCGGCACCATGCGCAATC
AGCTGCAACTTTTCGGCAGCGCGACAACAATTATGCGTTGCGTAAAAGTGGCAGTCAATTACAGATTTTC
TTTAACCTACGCAATGAGCTATTGCGGGGGGTGCCGCAATGAGCTGTTGCGTACCCCCCTTTTTTAAGTT
GTTGATTTTTAAGTCTTTCGCATTTCGCCCTATATCTAGTTCTTTGGTGCCCAAAGAAGGGCACCCCTGC
GGGGTTCCCCCACGCCTTCGGCGCGGCTCCCCCTCCGGCAAAAAGTGGCCCCTCCGGGGCTTGTTGATCG
ACTGCGCGGCCTTCGGCCTTGCCCAAGGTGGCGCTGCCCCCTTGGAACCCCCGCACTCGCCGCCGTGAGG
CTCGGGGGGCAGGCGGGCGGGCTTCGCCCTTCGACTGCCCCCACTCGCATAGGCTTGGGTCGTTCCAGGC
GCGTCAAGGCCAAGCCGCTGCGCGGTCGCTGCGCGAGCCTTGACCCGCCTTCCACTTGGTGTCCAACCGG
CAAGCGAAGCGCGCAGGCCGCAGGCCGGAGGCTTTTCCCCAGAGAAAATTAAAAAAATTGATGGGGCAAG
GCCGCAGGCCGCGCAGTTGGAGCCGGTGGGTATGTGGTCGAAGGCTGGGTAGCCGGTGGGCAATCCCTGT
GGTCAAGCTCGTGGGCAGGCGCAGCCTGTCCATCAGCTTGTCCAGCAGGGTTGTCCACGGGCCGAGCGAA
GCGAGCCAGCCGGTGGCCGCTCGCGGCCATCGTCCACATATCCACGGGCTGGCAAGGGAGCGCAGCGACC
GCGCAGGGCGAAGCCCGGAGAGCAAGCCCGTAGGGGGGGCGCGCCCAGCTGTCTAGGGCGGCGGATTTGT
CCTACTCAGGAGAGCGTTCACCGACAAACAACAGATAAAACGAAAGGCCCAGTCTTTCGACTGAGCCTTT
CGTTTTATTTGATGCCTTTAATTAAAGCGGATAACAATTTCACACAGGAGAATTCGCGGCCGCTTCTAGA
GAATTGTGAGCGGATAACAATTGACATTGTGAGCGGATAACAAGATACTGAGCACATACTAGAGAAAGAT
GAGAAATACTAGATGCGTAAAGGAGAAGAACTTTTCACTGGAGTTGTCCCAATTCTTGTTGAATTAGATG
GTGATGTTAATGGGCACAAATTTTCTGTCAGTGGAGAGGGTGAAGGTGATGCAACATACGGAAAACTTAC
CCTTAAATTTATTTGCACTACTGGAAAACTACCTGTTCCATGGCCAACACTTGTCACTACTTTCGGTTAT
GGTGTTCAATGCTTTGCGAGATACCCAGATCATATGAAACAGCATGACTTTTTCAAGAGTGCCATGCCCG
AAGGTTATGTACAGGAAAGAACTATATTTTTCAAAGATGACGGGAACTACAAGACACGTGCTGAAGTCAA
GTTTGAAGGTGATACCCTTGTTAATAGAATCGAGTTAAAAGGTATTGATTTTAAAGAAGATGGAAACATT
CTTGGACACAAATTGGAATACAACTATAACTCACACAATGTATACATCATGGCAGACAAACAAAAGAATG
GAATCAAAGTTAACTTCAAAATTAGACACAACATTGAAGATGGAAGCGTTCAACTAGCAGACCATTATCA
ACAAAATACTCCAATTGGCGATGGCCCTGTCCTTTTACCAGACAACCATTACCTGTCCACACAATCTGCC
CTTTCGAAAGATCCCAACGAAAAGAGAGACCACATGGTCCTTCTTGAGTTTGTAACAGCTGCTGGGATTA
CACATGGCATGGATGAACTATACAAATAATAATACTAGAGCCAGGCATCAAATAAAACGAAAGGCTCAGT
CGAAAGACTGGGCCTTTCGTTTTATCTGTTGTTTGTCGGTGAACGCTCTCTACTAGAGTCACACTGGCTC
ACCTTCGGGTGGGCCTTTCTGCGTTTATATACTAGTAGCGGCCGCTGCAGC
Features (pLannotate 1.2.2; 14 found; start..end, strand, type, name):
      4..98      +  terminator     lambda t0 terminator: transcription terminator from phage lambda
    146..248     +  promoter       cat promoter: promoter of the E. coli cat gene encoding chloramphenicol acetyltransferase
    249..905     +  CDS            cat: CAT_ECOLX - Experimental evidence at protein level: Swiss-Prot protein existence level 1. This enzyme is an effector of chloramphenicol resistance in bacteria. From Escherichia coli. This protein is used as a marker in many commonly used cloning vectors, such as pACYC184.
   1057..1165    +  oriT           oriT: incP origin of transfer
   1176..1838    -  CDS            pBBR1 Rep: replication protein for the broad-host-range plasmid pBBR1 from Bordetella bronchiseptica
   1839..2610    -  rep_origin     pBBR1 oriV: replication origin of the broad-host-range plasmid pBBR1 from Bordetella bronchiseptica; requires the pBBR1 Rep protein for replication
   2725..2811    -  terminator     rrnB T1 terminator: Escherichia coli rrnB; transcription terminator T1 from the E. coli rrnB gene
   2850..2871    +  misc_feature   BioBrick prefix: BioBrick prefix for parts that do not start with "ATG"
   2874..2890    +  protein_bind   lac operator: The lac repressor binds to the lac operator to inhibit transcription in E. coli. This inhibition can be relieved by adding lactose or isopropyl-β-D-thiogalactopyranoside (IPTG). lac repressor encoded by lacI
   2897..2913    +  protein_bind   lac operator: The lac repressor binds to the lac operator to inhibit transcription in E. coli. This inhibition can be relieved by adding lactose or isopropyl-β-D-thiogalactopyranoside (IPTG). lac repressor encoded by lacI
   2953..3666    +  CDS            hfriFP: hfriFP is a fluorescent protein published in 2013, derived from Herbaspirillum frisingense.
   3689..3760    +  terminator     rrnB T1 terminator: transcription terminator T1 from the E. coli rrnB gene
   3776..3803    +  terminator     T7Te terminator: phage T7 early transcription terminator
   3810..3830    +  misc_feature   BioBrick suffix: universal suffix for all parts
