[The description below was written by a language model from this plasmid's Addgene catalogue record and pLannotate feature annotations shown in this document.]
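Description:
MYMH 35 is a small (about 3.8 kb) broad-host-range bacterial expression plasmid built on the pSEVA-331Bb backbone. It is one member of a set of ribosome binding site variants made for a synthetic biology toolkit aimed at controlling gene expression in Acetobacteraceae. The backbone carries the pBBR1 oriV together with its cognate Rep protein, which allows replication in many Gram-negative species as well as in E. coli. An incP oriT permits conjugative mobilisation when transfer functions are supplied in trans. Selection is by chloramphenicol, through a cat gene driven by its own promoter. A lambda t0 terminator and an rrnB T1 terminator help insulate the cargo region from the backbone modules.

The payload, recorded as 6GT-GFP, sits between a BioBrick prefix and suffix. Just after the prefix the annotation shows two closely spaced lac operator sites, which suggests a LacI-responsive promoter region. However, no promoter is explicitly annotated or named in the record, and no lacI gene appears on the plasmid. A short untranslated stretch follows, presumably containing the variant RBS noted under the mutation field, and then a roughly 714 bp fluorescent protein coding sequence. The automated annotation labels this ORF hfriFP, whereas the catalogue describes the reporter as GFP, and this discrepancy cannot be resolved from the record. The cassette ends with tandem rrnB T1 and T7Te terminators. Because fluorescence output reports translation initiation strength, the plasmid serves to characterise this RBS relative to others in the series. The depositor notes that this variant gives low expression, placing it at the weak end of the range available for tuning protein levels.
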