Addgene plasmid #138032: MYMH 35
Purpose: Encodes Ribosome Binding Site (RBS) variant using GFP as a reporter gene
Depositing lab: Meng How Tan. Depositing organization: Nanyang Technological University. Publication: An Expanded Synthetic Biology Toolkit for Gene Expression Control in Acetobacteraceae. Teh MY, Ooi KH, Danny Teo SX, Bin Mansoor ME, Shaun Lim WZ, Tan MH. ACS Synth Biol. 2019 Apr 19;8(4):708-723. doi: 10.1021/acssynbio.8b00168. Epub 2019 Mar 22. PubMed 30865830.
Backbone
  Vector backbone: pSEVA-331Bb
  Vector type: Bacterial Expression
Growth in bacteria
  Bacterial resistance: Chloramphenicol, 25 μg/mL
  Growth temperature: 37°C
  Growth strain: DH5alpha
  Copy number: High Copy
Gene/Insert
  Gene/Insert name: pSEVA-331Bb-6GT-GFP
  Species: Synthetic
  Mutation: AAA GAT GAG AAA
  Cloning method: Restriction Enzyme; 5′ cloning site Unknown (unknown if destroyed)
Terms and licenses: Academic/Nonprofit Terms; Industry Terms: Not Available to Industry
Depositor comments: Low expression
How to cite: MYMH 35 was a gift from Meng How Tan (Addgene plasmid # 138032 ; http://n2t.net/addgene:138032 ; RRID:Addgene_138032)
